>Addgene plasmid #169731 | Equalizer-M plasmid | addgene full sequence | sequence record 334138 | Addgene NGS Result
GACGGATCGGGAGATCTCCCGATCCCCTATGGTGCACTCTCAGTACAATCTGCTCTGATGCCGCATAGTT
AAGCCAGTATCTGCTCCCTGCTTGTGTGTTGGAGGTCGCTGAGTAGTGCGCGAGCAAAATTTAAGCTACA
ACAAGGCAAGGCTTGACCGACAATTGCATGAAGAATCTGCTTAGGGTTAGGCGTTTTGCGCTGCTTCGCG
ATGTACGGGCCAGATATACGCGTTGACATTGATTATTGACTAGTTATTAATAGTAATCAATTACGGGGTC
ATTAGTTCATAGCCCATATATGGAGTTCCGCGTTACATAACTTACGGTAAATGGCCCGCCTGGCTGACCG
CCCAACGACCCCCGCCCATTGACGTCAATAATGACGTATGTTCCCATAGTAACGCCAATAGGGACTTTCC
ATTGACGTCAATGGGTGGAGTATTTACGGTAAACTGCCCACTTGGCAGTACATCAAGTGTATCATATGCC
AAGTACGCCCCCTATTGACGTCAATGACGGTAAATGGCCCGCCTGGCATTATGCCCAGTACATGACCTTA
TGGGACTTTCCTACTTGGCAGTACATCTACGTATTAGTCATCGCTATTACCATGGTGATGCGGTTTTGGC
AGTACATCAATGGGCGTGGATAGCGGTTTGACTCACGGGGATTTCCAAGTCTCCACCCCATTGACGTCAA
TGGGAGTTTGTTTTGGCACCAAAATCAACGGGACTTTCCAAAATGTCGTAACAACTCCGCCCCATTGACG
CAAATGGGCGGTAGGCGTGTACGGTGGGAGGTCTATATAAGCATCCCTATCAGTGATAGAGATCAGATCT
CCCTATCAGTGATAGAGAGCTGTTTTGACCTCCATAGAAGACACCGGGACCGATCCAGCCTCCGGACTCT
AGCGTTTAAACTTAAGCTGGGTACCCGGGGATCCTCTAGGGCCTCTGAGCTATTCCAGAAGTAGTGAAGA
GGCTTTTTTGGAGGCCTAGGCTTTTGCAAAAAGCTCCGGATCGATCCTGAGAACTTCAGGGTGAGTTTGG
GGACCCTTGATTGTTCTTTCTTTTTCGCTATTGTAAAATTCATGTTATATGGAGGGGGCAAAGTTTTCAG
GGTGTTGTTTAGAATGGGAAGATGTCCCTTGTATCACCATGGACCCTCATGATAATTTTGTTTCTTTCAC
TTTCTACTCTGTTGACAACCATTGTCTCCTCTTATTTTCTTTTCATTTTCTGTAACTTTTTCGTTAAACT
TTAGCTTGCATTTGTAACGAATTTTTAAATTCACTTTTGTTTATTTGTCAGATTGTAAGTACTTTCTCTA
ATCACTTTTTTTTCAAGGCAATCAGGGTATATTATATTGTACTTCAGCACAGTTTTAGAGAACAATTGTT
ATAATTAAATGATAAGGTAGAATATTTCTGCATATAAATTCTGGCTGGCGTGGAAATATTCTTATTGGTA
GAAACAACTACATCCTGGTCATCATCCTGCCTTTCTCTTTATGGTTACAATGATATACACTGTTTGAGAT
GAGGATAAAATACTCTGAGTCCAAACCGGGCCCCTCTGCTAACCATGTTCATGCCTTCTTCTTTTTCCTA
CAGGTCCTGCAGGCGCCACCATGGAGTCTAGACTGGACAAGAGCAAAGTCATAAACTCTGCTCTGGAATT
ACTCAATGAAGTCGGTATCGAAGGCCTGACGACAAGGAAACTCGCTCAAAAGCTGGGAGTTGAGCAGCCT
ACCCTGTACTGGCACGTGAAGAACAAGCGGGCCCTGCTCGATGCCCTGGCAATCGAGATGCTGGACAGGC
ATCATACCCACTTCTGCCCCCTGGAAGGCGAGTCATGGCAAGACTTTCTGCGGAACAACGCCAAGTCATT
CCGCTGTGCTCTCCTCTCACATCGCGACGGGGCTAAAGTGCATCTCGGCACCCGCCCAACAGAGAAACAG
TACGAAACCCTGGAAAATCAGCTCGCGTTCCTGTGTCAGCAAGGCTTCTCCCTGGAGAACGCACTGTACG
CTCTGTCCGCCGTGGGCCACTTTACACTGGGCTGCGTATTGGAGGATCAGGAGCATCAAGTAGCAAAAGA
GGAAAGAGAGACACCTACCACCGATTCTATGCCCCCACTTCTGAGACAAGCAATTGAGCTGTTCGACCAT
CAGGGAGCCGAACCTGCCTTCCTTTTCGGCCTGGAACTAATCATATGTGGCCTGGAGAAACAGCTAAAGT
GCGAAAGCGGCGGGCCAAAAAAGAAGAGAAAGGGTGACGGTGCTGGTTTAATTAACATGGGAAGCGGAGC
TACTAACTTCAGCCTGCTGAAGCAGGCTGGAGACGTGGAGGAGAACCCTGGACCTGCTAGCATGGTGAGC
AAGGGCGAGGAGCTGTTCACCGGGGTGGTGCCCATCCTGGTCGAGCTGGACGGCGACGTAAACGGCCACA
AGTTCAGCGTGTCCGGCGAGGGCGAGGGCGATGCCACCTACGGCAAGCTGACCCTGAAGTTCATCTGCAC
CACCGGCAAGCTGCCCGTGCCCTGGCCCACCCTCGTGACCACCCTGACCTACGGCGTGCAGTGCTTCAGC
CGCTACCCCGACCACATGAAGCAGCACGACTTCTTCAAGTCCGCCATGCCCGAAGGCTACGTCCAGGAGC
GCACCATCTTCTTCAAGGACGACGGCAACTACAAGACCCGCGCCGAGGTGAAGTTCGAGGGCGACACCCT
GGTGAACCGCATCGAGCTGAAGGGCATCGACTTCAAGGAGGACGGCAACATCCTGGGGCACAAGCTGGAG
TACAACTACAACAGCCACAACGTCTATATCATGGCCGACAAGCAGAAGAACGGCATCAAGGTGAACTTCA
AGATCCGCCACAACATCGAGGACGGCAGCGTGCAGCTCGCCGACCACTACCAGCAGAACACCCCCATCGG
CGACGGCCCCGTGCTGCTGCCCGACAACCACTACCTGAGCACCCAGTCCGCCCTGAGCAAAGACCCCAAC
GAGAAGCGCGATCACATGGTCCTGCTGGAGTTCGTGACCGCCGCCGGGATCACTCTCGGCATGGACGAGC
TGTACAAGTAGCCGCTTGAAGTCTTTAATTAAAAAGCTTGTGAGTATGTGCTCGCTTCGGCAGCACATAT
ACTATGTCGAATGAGGCTTCAGTACTTTACAGAATCGTTGCCTGCACATCTTGGAAACACTTGCTGGGAT
TACTTCTTCAGGTTAACCCAACAGAAGGCTCGAGTGCTGTTGACAGTGAGCGCCGCTTGAAGTCTTTAAT
TAAATAGTGAAGCCACAGATGTATTTAATTAAAGACTTCAAGCGGTGCCTACTGCCTCGGAGAATTCAAG
GGGCTACTTTAGGAGCAATTATCTTGTTTACTAAAACTGAATACCTTGCTATCTCTTTGATACATTTTTA
CAAAGCTGAATTAAAATGGTATAAATTAAATCACTTTTTTCAATTGTTTCCTTTTTTTTCCTCAGGCGGC
CGCAATCAACCTCTGGATTACAAAATTTGTGAAAGATTGACTGGTATTCTTAACTATGTTGCTCCTTTTA
CGCTATGTGGATACGCTGCTTTAATGCCTTTGTATCATGCTATTGCTTCCCGTATGGCTTTCATTTTCTC
CTCCTTGTATAAATCCTGGTTGCTGTCTCTTTATGAGGAGTTGTGGCCCGTTGTCAGGCAACGTGGCGTG
GTGTGCACTGTGTTTGCTGACGCAACCCCCACTGGTTGGGGCATTGCCACCACCTGTCAGCTCCTTTCCG
GGACTTTCGCTTTCCCCCTCCCTATTGCCACGGCGGAACTCATCGCCGCCTGCCTTGCCCGCTGCTGGAC
AGGGGCTCGGCTGTTGGGCACTGACAATTCCGTGGTGTTGTCCTCGAGTCTAGAGGGCCCGTTTAAACCC
GCTGATCAGCCTCGACTGTGCCTTCTAGTTGCCAGCCATCTGTTGTTTGCCCCTCCCCCGTGCCTTCCTT
GACCCTGGAAGGTGCCACTCCCACTGTCCTTTCCTAATAAAATGAGGAAATTGCATCGCATTGTCTGAGT
AGGTGTCATTCTATTCTGGGGGGTGGGGTGGGGCAGGACAGCAAGGGGGAGGATTGGGAAGACAATAGCA
GGCATGCTGGGGATGCGGTGGGCTCTATGGCTTCTGAGGCGGAAAGAACCAGCTGGGGCTCTAGGGGGTA
TCCCC
[124 nt withheld, positions 4206-4329]
C
[91 nt withheld, positions 4331-4421]
AGGGTGATGGTTCACGTACCTAGAAGTTCCTATTCCGAAGTTCCTATTCTCTAGAAAGTATAGGAACTTC
CTTGGCCAAAAAGCCTGAACTCACCGCGACGTCTGTCGAGAAGTTTCTGATCGAAAAGTTCGACAGCGTC
TCCGACCTGATGCAGCTCTCGGAGGGCGAAGAATCTCGTGCTTTCAGCTTCGATGTAGGAGGGCGTGGAT
ATGTCCTGCGGGTAAATAGCTGCGCCGATGGTTTCTACAAAGATCGTTATGTTTATCGGCACTTTGCATC
GGCCGCGCTCCCGATTCCGGAAGTGCTTGACATTGGGGAATTCAGCGAGAGCCTGACCTATTGCATCTCC
CGCCGTGCACAGGGTGTCACGTTGCAAGACCTGCCTGAAACCGAACTGCCCGCTGTTCTGCAGCCGGTCG
CGGAGGCCATGGATGCGATCGCTGCGGCCGATCTTAGCCAGACGAGCGGGTTCGGCCCATTCGGACCGCA
AGGAATCGGTCAATACACTACATGGCGTGATTTCATATGCGCGATTGCTGATCCCCATGTGTATCACTGG
CAAACTGTGATGGACGACACCGTCAGTGCGTCCGTCGCGCAGGCTCTCGATGAGCTGATGCTTTGGGCCG
AGGACTGCCCCGAAGTCCGGCACCTCGTGCACGCGGATTTCGGCTCCAACAATGTCCTGACGGACAATGG
CCGCATAACAGCGGTCATTGACTGGAGCGAGGCGATGTTCGGGGATTCCCAATACGAGGTCGCCAACATC
TTCTTCTGGAGGCCGTGGTTGGCTTGTATGGAGCAGCAGACGCGCTACTTCGAGCGGAGGCATCCGGAGC
TTGCAGGATCGCCGCGGCTCCGGGCGTATATGCTCCGCATTGGTCTTGACCAACTCTATCAGAGCTTGGT
TGACGGCAATTTCGATGATGCAGCTTGGGCGCAGGGTCGATGCGACGCAATCGTCCGATCCGGAGCCGGG
ACTGTCGGGCGTACACAAATCGCCCGCAGAAGCGCGGCCGTCTGGACCGATGGCTGTGTAGAAGTACTCG
CCGATAGTGGAAACCGACGCCCCAGCACTCGTCCGAGGGCAAAGGAATAGCACGTACTACGAGATTTCGA
TTCCACCGCCGCCTTCTATGAAAGGTTGGGCTTCGGAATCGTTTTCCGGGACGCCGGCTGGATGATCCTC
CAGCGCGGGGATCTCATGCTGGAGTTCTTCGCCCACCCCAACTTGTTTATTGCAGCTTATAATGGTTACA
AATAAAGCAATAGCATCACAAATTTCACAAATAAAGCATTTTTTTCACTGCATTCTAGTTGTGGTTTGTC
CAAACTCATCAATGTATCTTATCATGTCTGTATACCGTCGACCTCTAGCTAGAGCTTGGCGTAATCATGG
TCATAGCTGTTTCCTGTGTGAAATTGTTATCCGCTCACAATTCCACACAACATACGAGCCGGAAGCATAA
AGTGTAAAGCCTGGGGTGCCTAATGAGTGAGCTAACTCACATTAATTGCGTTGCGCTCACTGCCCGCTTT
CCAGTCGGGAAACCTGTCGTGCCAGCTGCATTAATGAATCGGCCAACGCGCGGGGAGAGGCGGTTTGCGT
ATTGGGCGCTCTTCCGCTTCCTCGCTCACTGACTCGCTGCGCTCGGTCGTTCGGCTGCGGCGAGCGGTAT
CAGCTCACTCAAAGGCGGTAATACGGTTATCCACAGAATCAGGGGATAACGCAGGAAAGAACATGTGAGC
AAAAGGCCAGCAAAAGGCCAGGAACCGTAAAAAGGCCGCGTTGCTGGCGTTTTTCCATAGGCTCCGCCCC
CCTGACGAGCATCACAAAAATCGACGCTCAAGTCAGAGGTGGCGAAACCCGACAGGACTATAAAGATACC
AGGCGTTTCCCCCTGGAAGCTCCCTCGTGCGCTCTCCTGTTCCGACCCTGCCGCTTACCGGATACCTGTC
CGCCTTTCTCCCTTCGGGAAGCGTGGCGCTTTCTCATAGCTCACGCTGTAGGTATCTCAGTTCGGTGTAG
GTCGTTCGCTCCAAGCTGGGCTGTGTGCACGAACCCCCCGTTCAGCCCGACCGCTGCGCCTTATCCGGTA
ACTATCGTCTTGAGTCCAACCCGGTAAGACACGACTTATCGCCACTGGCAGCAGCCACTGGTAACAGGAT
TAGCAGAGCGAGGTATGTAGGCGGTGCTACAGAGTTCTTGAAGTGGTGGCCTAACTACGGCTACACTAGA
AGAACAGTATTTGGTATCTGCGCTCTGCTGAAGCCAGTTACCTTCGGAAAAAGAGTTGGTAGCTCTTGAT
CCGGCAAACAAACCACCGCTGGTAGCGGTGGTTTTTTTGTTTGCAAGCAGCAGATTACGCGCAGAAAAAA
AGGATCTCAAGAAGATCCTTTGATCTTTTCTACGGGGTCTGACGCTCAGTGGAACGAAAACTCACGTTAA
GGGATTTTGGTCATGAGATTATCAAAAAGGATCTTCACCTAGATCCTTTTAAATTAAAAATGAAGTTTTA
AATCAATCTAAAGTATATATGAGTAAACTTGGTCTGACAGTTACCAATGCTTAATCAGTGAGGCACCTAT
CTCAGCGATCTGTCTATTTCGTTCATCCATAGTTGCCTGACTCCCCGTCGTGTAGATAACTACGATACGG
GAGGGCTTACCATCTGGCCCCAGTGCTGCAATGATACCGCGAGACCCACGCTCACCGGCTCCAGATTTAT
CAGCAATAAACCAGCCAGCCGGAAGGGCCGAGCGCAGAAGTGGTCCTGCAACTTTATCCGCCTCCATCCA
GTCTATTAATTGTTGCCGGGAAGCTAGAGTAAGTAGTTCGCCAGTTAATAGTTTGCGCAACGTTGTTGCC
ATTGCTACAGGCATCGTGGTGTCACGCTCGTCGTTTGGTATGGCTTCATTCAGCTCCGGTTCCCAACGAT
CAAGGCGAGTTACATGATCCCCCATGTTGTGCAAAAAAGCGGTTAGCTCCTTCGGTCCTCCGATCGTTGT
CAGAAGTAAGTTGGCCGCAGTGTTATCACTCATGGTTATGGCAGCACTGCATAATTCTCTTACTGTCATG
CCATCCGTAAGATGCTTTTCTGTGACTGGTGAGTACTCAACCAAGTCATTCTGAGAATAGTGTATGCGGC
GACCGAGTTGCTCTTGCCCGGCGTCAATACGGGATAATACCGCGCCACATAGCAGAACTTTAAAAGTGCT
CATCATTGGAAAACGTTCTTCGGGGCGAAAACTCTCAAGGATCTTACCGCTGTTGAGATCCAGTTCGATG
TAACCCACTCGTGCACCCAACTGATCTTCAGCATCTTTTACTTTCACCAGCGTTTCTGGGTGAGCAAAAA
CAGGAAGGCAAAATGCCGCAAAAAAGGGAATAAGGGCGACACGGAAATGTTGAATACTCATACTCTTCCT
TTTTCAATATTATTGAAGCATTTATCAGGGTTATTGTCTCATGAGCGGATACATATTTGAATGTATTTAG
AAAAATAAACAAATAGGGGTTCCGCGCACATTTCCCCGAAAAGTGCCACCTGACGTC
Features (pLannotate 1.2.2; 28 found; start..end, strand, type, name):
     28..80      -  misc_feature   bom (fragment): basis of mobility region from pBR322
    235..614     +  enhancer       CMV enhancer: human cytomegalovirus immediate early enhancer
    615..813     +  promoter       CMV promoter: human cytomegalovirus (CMV) immediate early promoter
    812..833     +  promoter       PLtetO-1 promoter (fragment): modified phage lambda PL promoter with tet operator sites (Lutz and Bujard, 1997)
    839..858     +  promoter       tight TRE promoter (fragment): Tet-responsive promoter PTight, consisting of seven tet operator sequences followed by the minimal CMV promoter
    925..949     +  misc_feature   MCS (fragment): pUC18/19 multiple cloning site
    950..1010    +  promoter       SV40 promoter (fragment): SV40 early promoter
   1041..1613    +  intron         β-globin intron: intron from rabbit β-globin gene
   1636..2256    +  CDS            rtTA3 (fragment): reverse tetracycline transactivator 3 activates expression from Tet-responsive promoters in the presence of doxycycline
   2255..2273    +  CDS            SV40 NLS (fragment): nuclear localization signal of SV40 (simian virus 40) large T antigen
   2372..3088    +  CDS            EGFP: EGFP is a basic (constitutively fluorescent) green fluorescent protein published in 1996, derived from Aequorea victoria. It is reported to be a rapidly-maturing weak dimer with moderate acid sensitivity.
   3159..3250    +  ncRNA          5' miR-30a: sequence upstream of the 71-nt precursor of the human miR-30a microRNA (Zeng et al., 2002) miRNA
   3355..3467    +  ncRNA          3' miR-30a: sequence downstream of the 71-nt precursor of the human miR-30a microRNA (Zeng et al., 2002) miRNA
   3504..3892    +  misc_feature   WPRE: woodchuck hepatitis virus posttranscriptional regulatory element
   3936..4160    +  polyA_signal   bGH poly(A) signal: bovine growth hormone polyadenylation signal
   4164..4185    +  promoter       SV40 promoter (fragment): SV40 enhancer and early promoter
   4206..4439    +  rep_origin     f1 ori (fragment) (sequence partly withheld): f1 bacteriophage origin of replication; arrow indicates direction of (+) strand synthesis
   4444..4491    +  protein_bind   FRT: FLP-mediated recombination occurs in the 8-bp core sequence TCTAGAAA (Turan and Bode, 2011). FLP recombinase from the Saccharomyces cerevisiae 2μ plasmid
   4499..5521    +  CDS            HygR: aminoglycoside phosphotransferase from E. coli; aph(4)-Ia; confers resistance to hygromycin
   5531..5656    +  CDS            ble (fragment): BLE_KLEPN - Experimental evidence at protein level: Swiss-Prot protein existence level 1. Binding protein with a strong affinity to the bleomycin family of antibiotics. Binds to CL990; an antimitotic-antibiotic compound. From Klebsiella pneumoniae.
   5651..5772    +  polyA_signal   SV40 poly(A) signal: SV40 polyadenylation signal
   5845..5861    -  protein_bind   lac operator: The lac repressor binds to the lac operator to inhibit transcription in E. coli. This inhibition can be relieved by adding lactose or isopropyl-β-D-thiogalactopyranoside (IPTG). lac repressor encoded by lacI
   5869..5899    -  promoter       lac promoter: promoter for the E. coli lac operon
   5914..5935    -  protein_bind   CAP binding site: CAP binding activates transcription in the presence of cAMP. E. coli catabolite activator protein
   5948..6040    -  CDS            lacI (fragment): lac repressor; lacI; The lac repressor binds to the lac operator to inhibit transcription in E. coli. This inhibition can be relieved by adding lactose or isopropyl-β-D-thiogalactopyranoside (IPTG).
   6223..6811    -  rep_origin     ori: high-copy-number ColE1/pMB1/pBR322/pUC origin of replication
   6982..7842    -  CDS            AmpR: β-lactamase; bla; confers resistance to ampicillin, carbenicillin, and related antibiotics
   7843..7947    -  promoter       AmpR promoter: bla
