[The description below was written by a language model from this plasmid's Addgene catalogue record and pLannotate feature annotations shown in this document.]
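Description:
Equalizer-M plasmid is a 7,978 bp mammalian expression and synthetic biology construct built on the Invitrogen pcDNA5/FRT backbone. It is maintained in E. coli at high copy through a ColE1/pUC-type origin with ampicillin resistance (AmpR). The backbone also contributes an FRT site placed directly upstream of a hygromycin resistance coding sequence with an SV40 poly(A) signal. In the pcDNA5/FRT system this arrangement allows FLP-mediated integration at a genomic FRT landing site, with hygromycin selection of integrants. A partial f1 origin and residual lac-region sequences are also annotated.

The payload is a single synthetic transcription unit, tetR-P2A-eGFP-miR(FF4) target-miR(FF4), driven by a CMV enhancer/promoter carrying TetO2 operator sites. The automated annotation picks these operators up as short fragments of tet-responsive promoters. A rabbit β-globin intron II sits in the 5' UTR, and a WPRE followed by the bGH poly(A) signal closes the 3' end. The region annotated as an rtTA3 fragment with an SV40 NLS fragment corresponds to the TetR coding sequence named in the record, which the P2A peptide separates from EGFP during translation. Downstream of EGFP, miR-30a flanking sequences mark the scaffold of the synthetic FF4 microRNA, and the record places its target site in the same transcript.

These parts provide two forms of self-limiting control. TetR represses its own CMV-tetO2 promoter, a negative feedback loop. The co-transcribed microRNA targets the transcript that produces it, so silencing rises with transcript abundance. According to the record, this variant gives medium EGFP output and medium gene dosage compensation, and it comes from work on buffering cell-to-cell variation in plasmid copy number in mammalian cells.
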