Addgene plasmid #169731: Equalizer-M plasmid
Purpose: Equalizer variant plasmid with medium eGFP output levels and medium gene dosage compensation capability.
Depositing lab: Francois St-Pierre. Depositing organization: Baylor College of Medicine. Publication: A synthetic circuit for buffering gene dosage variation between individual mammalian cells. Yang J, Lee J, Land MA, Lai S, Igoshin OA, St-Pierre F. Nat Commun. 2021 Jul 5;12(1):4132. doi: 10.1038/s41467-021-23889-0. PubMed 34226556.
Backbone
  Vector backbone: pcDNA5/FRT
  Backbone manufacturer: Invitrogen
  Backbone size w/o insert (bp): 6113
  Total vector size (bp): 7978
  Modifications to backbone: TetO2 site and rabbit beta-globin intron II (bGlob intron) are added to the 5' UTR. Woodchuck hepatitis virus post-transcriptional regulatory element (WPRE) is added to the 3' UTR.
  Vector type: Mammalian Expression, Synthetic Biology
  Selectable markers: Hygromycin
Growth in bacteria
  Bacterial resistance: Ampicillin, 100 μg/mL
  Growth temperature: 37°C
  Growth strain: DH5alpha
  Copy number: High Copy
Gene/Insert
  Gene/Insert name: tetR-P2A-eGFP-miR(FF4) target-miR(FF4)
  Species: Synthetic
  Insert size (bp): 1865
  Promoter: pCMV-tetO2
  Cloning method: Gibson Cloning
  Sequencing primers: 5′ cgcaaatgggcggtaggcgtg; 3′ tagaaggcacagtcgagg
Terms and licenses: Academic/Nonprofit Terms; Industry Terms: Not Available to Industry
How to cite: Equalizer-M plasmid was a gift from Francois St-Pierre (Addgene plasmid # 169731 ; http://n2t.net/addgene:169731 ; RRID:Addgene_169731)
